>Addgene plasmid #163187 | A0A0M2H872 | depositor full sequence | sequence record 316247 | Full Sequence
CACCACCACCACCACCACTGAGATCCGGCTGCTAACAAAGCCCGAAAGGAAGCTGAGTTGGCTGCTGCCA
CCGCTGAGCAATAACTAGCATAACCCCTTGGGGCCTCTAAACGGGTCTTGAGGGGTTTTTTGCTGAAAGG
AGGAACTATATCCGGATTGGCGAATGGG
[124 nt withheld, positions 169-292]
C
[91 nt withheld, positions 294-384]
A
[49 nt withheld, positions 386-434]
CCTTTGACGTTGGAGTCCACGTTCTTT
[37 nt withheld, positions 462-498]
ACCCTATCTCGGTCTATTCTTTTGATTTATAAGGGATTTTGCCGATTTCGGCCTATTGGTTAAAAAATGA
GCTGATTTAACAAAAATTTAACGCGAATTTTAACAAAATATTAACGTTTACAATTTCAGGTGGCACTTTT
CGGGGAAATGTGCGCGGAACCCCTATTTGTTTATTTTTCTAAATACATTCAAATATGTATCCGCTCATGA
GACAATAACCCTGATAAATGCTTCAATAATATTGAAAAAGGAAGAGTATGAGTATTCAACATTTCCGTGT
CGCCCTTATTCCCTTTTTTGCGGCATTTTGCCTTCCTGTTTTTGCTCACCCAGAAACGCTGGTGAAAGTA
AAAGATGCTGAAGATCAGTTGGGTGCACGAGTGGGTTACATCGAACTGGATCTCAACAGCGGTAAGATCC
TTGAGAGTTTTCGCCCCGAAGAACGTTTTCCAATGATGAGCACTTTTAAAGTTCTGCTATGTGGCGCGGT
ATTATCCCGTATTGACGCCGGGCAAGAGCAACTCGGTCGCCGCATACACTATTCTCAGAATGACTTGGTT
GAGTACTCACCAGTCACAGAAAAGCATCTTACGGATGGCATGACAGTAAGAGAATTATGCAGTGCTGCCA
TAACCATGAGTGATAACACTGCGGCCAACTTACTTCTGACAACGATCGGAGGACCGAAGGAGCTAACCGC
TTTTTTGCACAACATGGGGGATCATGTAACTCGCCTTGATCGTTGGGAACCGGAGCTGAATGAAGCCATA
CCAAACGACGAGCGTGACACCACGATGCCTGCAGCAATGGCAACAACGTTGCGCAAACTATTAACTGGCG
AACTACTTACTCTAGCTTCCCGGCAACAATTAATAGACTGGATGGAGGCGGATAAAGTTGCAGGACCACT
TCTGCGCTCGGCCCTTCCGGCTGGCTGGTTTATTGCTGATAAATCTGGAGCCGGTGAGCGTGGGTCTCGC
GGTATCATTGCAGCACTGGGGCCAGATGGTAAGCCCTCCCGTATCGTAGTTATCTACACGACGGGGAGTC
AGGCAACTATGGATGAACGAAATAGACAGATCGCTGAGATAGGTGCCTCACTGATTAAGCATTGGTAACT
GTCAGACCAAGTTTACTCATATATACTTTAGATTGATTTAAAACTTCATTTTTAATTTAAAAGGATCTAG
GTGAAGATCCTTTTTGATAATCTCATGACCAAAATCCCTTAACGTGAGTTTTCGTTCCACTGAGCGTCAG
ACCCCGTAGAAAAGATCAAAGGATCTTCTTGAGATCCTTTTTTTCTGCGCGTAATCTGCTGCTTGCAAAC
AAAAAAACCACCGCTACCAGCGGTGGTTTGTTTGCCGGATCAAGAGCTACCAACTCTTTTTCCGAAGGTA
ACTGGCTTCAGCAGAGCGCAGATACCAAATACTGTCCTTCTAGTGTAGCCGTAGTTAGGCCACCACTTCA
AGAACTCTGTAGCACCGCCTACATACCTCGCTCTGCTAATCCTGTTACCAGTGGCTGCTGCCAGTGGCGA
TAAGTCGTGTCTTACCGGGTTGGACTCAAGACGATAGTTACCGGATAAGGCGCAGCGGTCGGGCTGAACG
GGGGGTTCGTGCACACAGCCCAGCTTGGAGCGAACGACCTACACCGAACTGAGATACCTACAGCGTGAGC
TATGAGAAAGCGCCACGCTTCCCGAAGGGAGAAAGGCGGACAGGTATCCGGTAAGCGGCAGGGTCGGAAC
AGGAGAGCGCACGAGGGAGCTTCCAGGGGGAAACGCCTGGTATCTTTATAGTCCTGTCGGGTTTCGCCAC
CTCTGACTTGAGCGTCGATTTTTGTGATGCTCGTCAGGGGGGCGGAGCCTATGGAAAAACGCCAGCAACG
CGGCCTTTTTACGGTTCCTGGCCTTTTGCTGGCCTTTTGCTCACATGTTCTTTCCTGCGTTATCCCCTGA
TTCTGTGGATAACCGTATTACCGCCTTTGAGTGAGCTGATACCGCTCGCCGCAGCCGAACGACCGAGCGC
AGCGAGTCAGTGAGCGAGGAAGCGGAAGAGCGCCTGATGCGGTATTTTCTCCTTACGCATCTGTGCGGTA
TTTCACACCGCATATATGGTGCACTCTCAGTACAATCTGCTCTGATGCCGCATAGTTAAGCCAGTATACA
CTCCGCTATCGCTACGTGACTGGGTCATGGCTGCGCCCCGACACCCGCCAACACCCGCTGACGCGCCCTG
ACGGGCTTGTCTGCTCCCGGCATCCGCTTACAGACAAGCTGTGACCGTCTCCGGGAGCTGCATGTGTCAG
AGGTTTTCACCGTCATCACCGAAACGCGCGAGGCAGCTGCGGTAAAGCTCATCAGCGTGGTCGTGAAGCG
ATTCACAGATGTCTGCCTGTTCATCCGCGTCCAGCTCGTTGAGTTTCTCCAGAAGCGTTAATGTCTGGCT
TCTGATAAAGCGGGCCATGTTAAGGGCGGTTTTTTCCTGTTTGGTCACTGATGCCTCCGTGTAAGGGGGA
TTTCTGTTCATGGGGGTAATGATACCGATGAAACGAGAGAGGATGCTCACGATACGGGTTACTGATGATG
AACATGCCCGGTTACTGGAACGTTGTGAGGGTAAACAACTGGCGGTATGGATGCGGCGGGACCAGAGAAA
AATCACTCAGGGTCAATGCCAGCGCTTCGTTAATACAGATGTAGGTGTTCCACAGGGTAGCCAGCAGCAT
CCTGCGATGCAGATCCGGAACATAATGGTGCAGGGCGCTGACTTCCGCGTTTCCAGACTTTACGAAACAC
GGAAACCGAAGACCATTCATGTTGTTGCTCAGGTCGCAGACGTTTTGCAGCAGCAGTCGCTTCACGTTCG
CTCGCGTATCGGTGATTCATTCTGCTAACCAGTAAGGCAACCCCGCCAGCCTAGCCGGGTCCTCAACGAC
AGGAGCACGATCATGCGCACCCGTGGGGCCGCCATGCCGGCGATAATGGCCTGCTTCTCGCCGAAACGTT
TGGTGGCGGGACCAGTGACGAAGGCTTGAGCGAGGGCGTGCAAGATTCCGAATACCGCAAGCGACAGGCC
GATCATCGTCGCGCTCCAGCGAAAGCGGTCCTCGCCGAAAATGACCCAGAGCGCTGCCGGCACCTGTCCT
ACGAGTTGCATGATAAAGAAGACAGTCATAAGTGCGGCGACGATAGTCATGCCCCGCGCCCACCGGAAGG
AGCTGACTGGGTTGAAGGCTCTCAAGGGCATCGGTCGAGATCCCGGTGCCTAATGAGTGAGCTAACTTAC
ATTAATTGCGTTGCGCTCACTGCCCGCTTTCCAGTCGGGAAACCTGTCGTGCCAGCTGCATTAATGAATC
GGCCAACGCGCGGGGAGAGGCGGTTTGCGTATTGGGCGCCAGGGTGGTTTTTCTTTTCACCAGTGAGACG
GGCAACAGCTGATTGCCCTTCACCGCCTGGCCCTGAGAGAGTTGCAGCAAGCGGTCCACGCTGGTTTGCC
CCAGCAGGCGAAAATCCTGTTTGATGGTGGTTAACGGCGGGATATAACATGAGCTGTCTTCGGTATCGTC
GTATCCCACTACCGAGATATCCGCACCAACGCGCAGCCCGGACTCGGTAATGGCGCGCATTGCGCCCAGC
GCCATCTGATCGTTGGCAACCAGCATCGCAGTGGGAACGATGCCCTCATTCAGCATTTGCATGGTTTGTT
GAAAACCGGACATGGCACTCCAGTCGCCTTCCCGTTCCGCTATCGGCTGAATTTGATTGCGAGTGAGATA
TTTATGCCAGCCAGCCAGACGCAGACGCGCCGAGACAGAACTTAATGGGCCCGCTAACAGCGCGATTTGC
TGGTGACCCAATGCGACCAGATGCTCCACGCCCAGTCGCGTACCGTCTTCATGGGAGAAAATAATACTGT
TGATGGGTGTCTGGTCAGAGACATCAAGAAATAACGCCGGAACATTAGTGCAGGCAGCTTCCACAGCAAT
GGCATCCTGGTCATCCAGCGGATAGTTAATGATCAGCCCACTGACGCGTTGCGCGAGAAGATTGTGCACC
GCCGCTTTACAGGCTTCGACGCCGCTTCGTTCTACCATCGACACCACCACGCTGGCACCCAGTTGATCGG
CGCGAGATTTAATCGCCGCGACAATTTGCGACGGCGCGTGCAGGGCCAGACTGGAGGTGGCAACGCCAAT
CAGCAACGACTGTTTGCCCGCCAGTTGTTGTGCCACGCGGTTGGGAATGTAATTCAGCTCCGCCATCGCC
GCTTCCACTTTTTCCCGCGTTTTCGCAGAAACGTGGCTGGCCTGGTTCACCACGCGGGAAACGGTCTGAT
AAGAGACACCGGCATACTCTGCGACATCGTATAACGTTACTGGTTTCACATTCACCACCCTGAATTGACT
CTCTTCCGGGCGCTATCATGCCATACCGCGAAAGGTTTTGCGCCATTCGATGGTGTCCGGGATCTCGACG
CTCTCCCTTATGCGACTCCTGCATTAGGAAGCAGCCCAGTAGTAGGTTGAGGCCGTTGAGCACCGCCGCC
GCAAGGAATGGTGCATGCAAGGAGATGGCGCCCAACAGTCCCCCGGCCACGGGGCCTGCCACCATACCCA
CGCCGAAACAAGCGCTCATGAGCCCGAAGTGGCGAGCCCGATCTTCCCCATCGGTGATGTCGGCGATATA
GGCGCCAGCAACCGCACCTGTGGCGCCGGTGATGCCGGCCACGATGCGTCCGGCGTAGAGGATCGAGATC
TCGATCCCGCGAAATTAATACGACTCACTATAGGGGAATTGTGAGCGGATAACAATTCCCCTCTAGAAAT
AATTTTGTTTAACTTTAAGAAGGAGATATACATATGGACGATCGAATAGGGCCAACGGCACTCCCATATG
CAGGTGCTCGAAGTGTCGCTAGGAGAGGCAGAGAGGGACTTGGAATGACTGATAGAATTGGAATCGTGGG
TGGTGGAATTGTGGGTGTGGCTATTGCTAGACATCTATCCGCTGGCGGTAGAGTCGTTACAGTGATTGAG
AAAGAATCCCGTTTGGCTAGACATCAGACTGGACACAATTCCGGTGTAGTTCATGCCGGTTTATATTACA
AGCCAGGAACATTGAAGGCAACTTTGTGTGCAGCTGGCCGTGAATCTATCAGAGAATTCTGTCACGATAA
AGGCCTTCCATATCGTGAGTTAGGGAAACTTGTAGTTGCCGTTGATGAAACAGAATTGGAAGCCCTGGCT
GAAATCGAAAGAAGAGCTATAGCTAACGGAGTGCCAGGAGTCTCACGACTCATCGGTGCTTCAAGGCTCC
ACGAGATAGAGCCTCACGTTGCAGGCATTGCAGGAATCCACTCACCCAGAACAGCAGCTGTTGATTACGT
AGCTATTACGGAAGCTATGGCACACGACGTGAGGGCTGCAGGCGGTAGAATTCTTTTGGGACATGAAGTC
ACTCAGATGATAGCCGAGAACGGTCGTGTGCGAGTGATTACTTCAGCATCTGAAGATGTGTTCGACAGAG
TGGTGGTTTGCGCTGGTTTACAGTCGGACGTTGTGGCTAGATTCGTTGGTGCTGACGCTGCTCCGAAGAT
TCTACCTTTTCGTGGGGAGTACTGGGAGATGACTCCGCAATCTGCTCGACTGGTGAGGGGAATGATCTAC
CCCGTACCAGATCCTAGGTTTCCATTCTTGGGTGTACACTTTACTAGAGGGGTTTATGATGCTGTGCATA
TTGGACCTAACGCCGTGCCAGCTCTGGCTAGAGAAGGATATGGTTGGTCCAGGTTTTCTGCAAAAGACAC
TTGGGAAAGTCTACGATGGCCAGGCGCTCTGCCTTTGGCTCGTCAACATTGGCGTATGGGTGTTGACGAG
GTTGCCGGTTCACTGTTAAAGCCCCTTTATGCTAGAAGAGCCAGAAGATTCCTTCCAGAACTTACCATGG
CAGATATGGCCCATAAACATGGTGCCGGCGTTAGAGCACAAGCTTGGGGACGTTCGGGTGAATTGTTGGA
TGACTTTGCAGTGGACCAGGTTGGTGCAGTCACTCTGTTGCGTAACGCACCTAGTCCTGCAGCTACTTCT
TCCATGGCCATTGCTGCATACGTCGCCGAGAGACATCTTCTTGCTGCTGCCTTGGAACACCACCATCAC
Features (pLannotate 1.2.2; 18 found; start..end, strand, type, name):
     28..77      +  CDS            SET1 (fragment): solubility-enhancement tag derived from T7 phage gene 10B
     85..132     +  terminator     T7 terminator: transcription terminator for bacteriophage T7 RNA polymerase
    169..624     +  rep_origin     f1 ori (sequence partly withheld): f1 bacteriophage origin of replication; arrow indicates direction of (+) strand synthesis
    651..755     +  promoter       AmpR promoter: bla
    756..1616    +  CDS            AmpR: β-lactamase; bla; confers resistance to ampicillin, carbenicillin, and related antibiotics
   1787..2375    +  rep_origin     ori: high-copy-number ColE1/pMB1/pBR322/pUC origin of replication
   2561..2703    -  misc_feature   bom: basis of mobility region from pBR322
   2805..2996    -  CDS            rop: Rop protein, which maintains plasmids at low copy number; rop
   3013..3393    +  CDS            YPB1_ECOLX: Protein predicted: Swiss-Prot protein existence level 4. From Escherichia coli.
   3465..3756    -  CDS            TcR (fragment): tetracycline efflux protein; tet; confers resistance to tetracycline
   3771..3792    -  protein_bind   CAP binding site: CAP binding activates transcription in the presence of cAMP. E. coli catabolite activator protein
   3805..4887    -  CDS            lacI: lac repressor; lacI; The lac repressor binds to the lac operator to inhibit transcription in E. coli. This inhibition can be relieved by adding lactose or isopropyl-β-D-thiogalactopyranoside (IPTG).
   4888..4965    -  promoter       lacI promoter: lacI
   4973..5252    -  CDS            TcR (fragment): tetracycline efflux protein; tet; confers resistance to tetracycline
   5274..5292    +  promoter       T7 promoter: promoter for bacteriophage T7 RNA polymerase
   5293..5317    +  protein_bind   lac operator: The lac repressor binds to the lac operator to inhibit transcription in E. coli. This inhibition can be relieved by adding lactose or isopropyl-β-D-thiogalactopyranoside (IPTG). lac repressor encoded by lacI
   5332..5354    +  RBS            RBS: efficient ribosome binding site from bacteriophage T7 gene 10 (Olins and Rangwala, 1989)
   6646..15      +  CDS            9xHis (across the origin): 9xHis affinity tag
