[The description below was written by a language model from this plasmid's Addgene catalogue record and pLannotate feature annotations shown in this document.]
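Description:
A0A0M2H872 is a bacterial expression plasmid built on the pET21a(+) backbone for inducible production of a flavoprotein oxidoreductase from Microbacterium ketosireducens; the construct is named after the UniProt identifier of the encoded protein. It is propagated in E. coli through a ColE1/pMB1-type origin and selected with ampicillin via the β-lactamase gene and its own promoter. The catalogue lists it as high copy, although the feature table also shows the rop gene and the pBR322 bom region, which are typical of pET backbones and usually moderate copy number. An f1 origin is present as well, and short tetracycline-resistance fragments are pBR322 remnants rather than functional markers.

The expression cassette follows the standard pET layout: a T7 promoter immediately followed by a lac operator, then the strong T7 gene 10 ribosome binding site, the coding region, and a T7 terminator. The plasmid-borne lacI gene supplies lac repressor, so transcription is held off until IPTG is added in a host that provides T7 RNA polymerase. The insert itself is not annotated in the feature table, but it would occupy the unannotated stretch between the ribosome binding site and the C-terminal histidine tag, which spans the sequence origin. The catalogue describes that tag as 10xHis while the annotation detects 9xHis, and it also lists an N-terminal T7 tag from the backbone that the feature table does not call. The histidine tag allows metal-affinity purification.

The associated work examined functional annotation of enzymes assigned to the EC 1.1.3.15 class, so this plasmid serves to produce the recombinant protein for experimental testing of its activity.
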