Addgene plasmid #163187: A0A0M2H872
Purpose: Inducible expression of UniProt identifier A0A0M2H872
Depositing lab: Martin Engqvist. Depositing organization: Chalmers University of Technology. Publication: Experimental and computational investigation of enzyme functional annotations uncovers misannotation in the EC 1.1.3.15 enzyme class. Rembeza E, Engqvist MKM. PLoS Comput Biol. 2021 Sep 23;17(9):e1009446. doi: 10.1371/journal.pcbi.1009446. eCollection 2021 Sep. PubMed 34555022.
Backbone
  Vector backbone: pET21a(+)
  Vector type: Bacterial Expression
Growth in bacteria
  Bacterial resistance: Ampicillin, 100 μg/mL
  Growth temperature: 37°C
  Growth strain: DH5alpha
  Copy number: High Copy
Gene/Insert
  Gene/Insert name: A0A0M2H872 (alt name: flavoprotein oxidoreductase)
  Species: Microbacterium ketosireducens
  Promoter: T7
  Tag / fusion protein: T7 (N terminal on backbone); 10xHis (C terminal on backbone)
  Cloning method: Unknown
  Sequencing primers: 5′ T7; 3′ T7-term
Terms and licenses: Academic/Nonprofit Terms; Industry Terms: Not Available to Industry
Depositor comments: Insert name is a UniProt identifier
How to cite: A0A0M2H872 was a gift from Martin Engqvist (Addgene plasmid # 163187 ; http://n2t.net/addgene:163187 ; RRID:Addgene_163187)
