>Addgene plasmid #163187 | A0A0M2H872 | depositor partial sequence | sequence record 316248 | insert gene sequence
ATGGACGATCGAATAGGGCCAACGGCACTCCCATATGCAGGTGCTCGAAGTGTCGCTAGGAGAGGCAGAG
AGGGACTTGGAATGACTGATAGAATTGGAATCGTGGGTGGTGGAATTGTGGGTGTGGCTATTGCTAGACA
TCTATCCGCTGGCGGTAGAGTCGTTACAGTGATTGAGAAAGAATCCCGTTTGGCTAGACATCAGACTGGA
CACAATTCCGGTGTAGTTCATGCCGGTTTATATTACAAGCCAGGAACATTGAAGGCAACTTTGTGTGCAG
CTGGCCGTGAATCTATCAGAGAATTCTGTCACGATAAAGGCCTTCCATATCGTGAGTTAGGGAAACTTGT
AGTTGCCGTTGATGAAACAGAATTGGAAGCCCTGGCTGAAATCGAAAGAAGAGCTATAGCTAACGGAGTG
CCAGGAGTCTCACGACTCATCGGTGCTTCAAGGCTCCACGAGATAGAGCCTCACGTTGCAGGCATTGCAG
GAATCCACTCACCCAGAACAGCAGCTGTTGATTACGTAGCTATTACGGAAGCTATGGCACACGACGTGAG
GGCTGCAGGCGGTAGAATTCTTTTGGGACATGAAGTCACTCAGATGATAGCCGAGAACGGTCGTGTGCGA
GTGATTACTTCAGCATCTGAAGATGTGTTCGACAGAGTGGTGGTTTGCGCTGGTTTACAGTCGGACGTTG
TGGCTAGATTCGTTGGTGCTGACGCTGCTCCGAAGATTCTACCTTTTCGTGGGGAGTACTGGGAGATGAC
TCCGCAATCTGCTCGACTGGTGAGGGGAATGATCTACCCCGTACCAGATCCTAGGTTTCCATTCTTGGGT
GTACACTTTACTAGAGGGGTTTATGATGCTGTGCATATTGGACCTAACGCCGTGCCAGCTCTGGCTAGAG
AAGGATATGGTTGGTCCAGGTTTTCTGCAAAAGACACTTGGGAAAGTCTACGATGGCCAGGCGCTCTGCC
TTTGGCTCGTCAACATTGGCGTATGGGTGTTGACGAGGTTGCCGGTTCACTGTTAAAGCCCCTTTATGCT
AGAAGAGCCAGAAGATTCCTTCCAGAACTTACCATGGCAGATATGGCCCATAAACATGGTGCCGGCGTTA
GAGCACAAGCTTGGGGACGTTCGGGTGAATTGTTGGATGACTTTGCAGTGGACCAGGTTGGTGCAGTCAC
TCTGTTGCGTAACGCACCTAGTCCTGCAGCTACTTCTTCCATGGCCATTGCTGCATACGTCGCCGAGAGA
CATCTTCTTGCTGCTGCCTTGGAACACCACCATCAC
